Addgene plasmid #91160: pAtCas9-D10A_2
Purpose: Cas9 only expression, Cas9 Type: AtCas9_D10A (nickase), Plant Selection: 2x35S:npt II
Depositing lab: Daniel Voytas. Depositing organization: University of Minnesota. Publication: A multi-purpose toolkit to enable advanced genome engineering in plants. Cermak T, Curtin SJ, Gil-Humanes J, Cegan R, Kono TJY, Konecna E, Belanto JJ, Starker CG, Mathre JW, Greenstein RL, Voytas DF. Plant Cell. 2017 May 18. pii: tpc.00922.2016. doi: 10.1105/tpc.16.00922. PubMed 28522548.
Backbone
  Vector backbone: pCAMBIA
  Vector type: Plant Expression, CRISPR
  Selectable markers: Kanamycin
Growth in bacteria
  Bacterial resistance: Kanamycin, 50 μg/mL
  Growth temperature: 37°C
  Growth strain: DH5alpha
  Copy number: High Copy
Gene/Insert
  Gene/Insert name: AtCas9_D10A (nickase)
  Species: Synthetic
  Mutation: D10A
  Cloning method: Restriction Enzyme; 5′ cloning site unknown (unknown if destroyed); 3′ cloning site unknown (unknown if destroyed)
  Sequencing primers: 5′ unknown
Terms and licenses: Academic/Nonprofit Terms; Industry Terms: Not Available to Industry
How to cite: pAtCas9-D10A_2 was a gift from Daniel Voytas (Addgene plasmid # 91160 ; http://n2t.net/addgene:91160 ; RRID:Addgene_91160)
