[The description below was written by a language model from this plasmid's Addgene catalogue record and pLannotate feature annotations shown in this document.]
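Description:
pAtCas9-D10A_2 is a pCAMBIA-based binary T-DNA vector of about 14 kb for expressing a Cas9 nickase in plants, without any guide RNA cassette ("Cas9 only"). The backbone carries two replication systems: a high-copy ColE1/pMB1-type origin with the pBR322 bom region for propagation in E. coli, and the pVS1 oriV with its RepA replication and StaA stability genes, which in vectors of this type support maintenance in Agrobacterium. Bacterial selection is by kanamycin through an aphA-3 aminoglycoside phosphotransferase gene located outside the T-DNA.

Between the nopaline-type left and right border repeats lie two plant expression units. Near the left border, an enhanced CaMV 35S promoter with a duplicated enhancer drives nptII (annotated as a near-complete NeoR/KanR fragment), terminated by the CaMV poly(A) signal, giving kanamycin selection of transformed plant tissue. In the opposite orientation, a CaMV 35S promoter drives the Streptococcus pyogenes-derived cas9 coding sequence, described in the record as the synthetic AtCas9 version, followed by the Arabidopsis HSP18.2 terminator. The D10A substitution inactivates the RuvC nuclease domain, so the enzyme cuts only one DNA strand. Remnants of the pUC-style lac promoter/operator, multiple cloning site and lacZα flank the Cas9 cassette and are leftovers of the pCAMBIA cloning region.

The plasmid belongs to a plant genome-engineering toolkit. It supplies the nickase on its own, so guide RNAs would have to be supplied separately, for example for paired-nick editing strategies. The cloning sites used to insert the cassette are not recorded.
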