Features (pLannotate 1.2.2; 22 found; start..end, strand, type, name):
    291..1085    -  CDS            KanR: aminoglycoside phosphotransferase; aphA-3; confers resistance to kanamycin
   1510..1534    +  misc_feature   LB T-DNA repeat: left border repeat from nopaline C58 T-DNA
   1612..1786    -  polyA_signal   CaMV poly(A) signal: cauliflower mosaic virus polyadenylation signal
   1843..2635    -  CDS            NeoR/KanR (fragment): aminoglycoside phosphotransferase from Tn5; aph(3')-II (or nptII); confers resistance to neomycin, kanamycin, and G418 (Geneticin®)
   2703..3379    -  promoter       CaMV 35S promoter (enhanced): cauliflower mosaic virus 35S promoter with a duplicated enhancer region
   3469..3557    +  CDS            lacI (fragment): lac repressor; lacI; The lac repressor binds to the lac operator to inhibit transcription in E. coli. This inhibition can be relieved by adding lactose or isopropyl-β-D-thiogalactopyranoside (IPTG).
   3570..3591    +  protein_bind   CAP binding site: CAP binding activates transcription in the presence of cAMP. E. coli catabolite activator protein
   3606..3636    +  promoter       lac promoter: promoter for the E. coli lac operon
   3640..3662    +  protein_bind   lac operator (fragment): The lac repressor binds to the lac operator to inhibit transcription in E. coli. This inhibition can be relieved by adding lactose or isopropyl-β-D-thiogalactopyranoside (IPTG). lac repressor encoded by lacI
   3693..3718    +  misc_feature   MCS (fragment): pUC18/19 multiple cloning site
   4214..4555    +  promoter       CaMV 35S promoter: strong constitutive promoter from cauliflower mosaic virus
   4593..8696    +  CDS            cas9: CAS9_STRP1 - Also known as csn1 From Streptococcus pyogenes serotype M1.
   8740..8988    +  terminator     HSP terminator: efficient transcription terminator from the Arabidopsis thaliana heat shock protein 18.2 gene (Nagaya et al., 2010)
   9009..9163    +  CDS            lacZα (fragment): LacZα fragment of β-galactosidase; lacZ fragment
   9229..9253    +  misc_feature   RB T-DNA repeat: right border repeat from nopaline C58 T-DNA
   9593..9994    +  CDS            Y4CG_SINFN (fragment): Protein inferred from homology: Swiss-Prot protein existence level 3. From Sinorhizobium fredii (strain NBRC 101917 / NGR234).
  10554..11183   +  CDS            pVS1 StaA: stability protein from the Pseudomonas plasmid pVS1 (Heeb et al., 2000)
  11612..12685   +  CDS            pVS1 RepA: replication protein from the Pseudomonas plasmid pVS1 (Heeb et al., 2000)
  12751..12945   +  rep_origin     pVS1 oriV: origin of replication for the Pseudomonas plasmid pVS1 (Heeb et al., 2000)
  13148..13187   +  CDS            rop (fragment): Rop protein, which maintains plasmids at low copy number; rop
  13289..13429   +  misc_feature   bom: basis of mobility region from pBR322
  13615..204     -  rep_origin     ori (across the origin): high-copy-number ColE1/pMB1/pBR322/pUC origin of replication
>Addgene plasmid #91160 | pAtCas9-D10A_2 | addgene full sequence | sequence record 182396 | Addgene NGS Result
GTAGGCGGTGCTACAGAGTTCTTGAAGTGGTGGCCTAACTACGGCTACACTAGAAGGACAGTATTTGGTA
TCTGCGCTCTGCTGAAGCCAGTTACCTTCGGAAAAAGAGTTGGTAGCTCTTGATCCGGCAAACAAACCAC
CGCTGGTAGCGGTGGTTTTTTTGTTTGCAAGCAGCAGATTACGCGCAGAAAAAAAGGATCTCAAGAAGAT
CCTTTGATCTTTTCTACGGGGTCTGACGCTCAGTGGAACGAAAACTCACGTTAAGGGATTTTGGTCATGC
ATTCTAGGTACTAAAACAATTCATCCAGTAAAATATAATATTTTATTTTCTCCCAATCAGGCTTGATCCC
CAGTAAGTCAAAAAATAGCTCGACATACTGTTCTTCCCCGATATCCTCCCTGATCGACCGGACGCAGAAG
GCAATGTCATACCACTTGTCCGCCCTGCCGCTTCTCCCAAGATCAATAAAGCCACTTACTTTGCCATCTT
TCACAAAGATGTTGCTGTCTCCCAGGTCGCCGTGGGAAAAGACAAGTTCCTCTTCGGGCTTTTCCGTCTT
TAAAAAATCATACAGCTCGCGCGGATCTTTAAATGGAGTGTCTTCTTCCCAGTTTTCGCAATCCACATCG
GCCAGATCGTTATTCAGTAAGTAATCCAATTCGGCTAAGCGGCTGTCTAAGCTATTCGTATAGGGACAAT
CCGATATGTCGATGGAGTGAAAGAGCCTGATGCACTCCGCATACAGCTCGATAATCTTTTCAGGGCTTTG
TTCATCTTCATACTCTTCCGAGCAAAGGACGCCATCGGCCTCACTCATGAGCAGATTGCTCCAGCCATCA
TGCCGTTCAAAGTGCAGGACCTTTGGAACAGGCAGCTTTCCTTCCAGCCATAGCATCATGTCCTTTTCCC
GTTCCACATCATAGGTGGTCCCTTTATACCGGCTGTCCGTCATTTTTAAATATAGGTTTTCATTTTCTCC
CACCAGCTTATATACCTTAGCAGGAGACATTCCTTCCGTATCTTTTACGCAGCGGTATTTTTCGATCAGT
TTTTTCAATTCCGGTGATATTCTCATTTTAGCCATTTATTATTTCCTTCCTCTTTTCTACAGTATTTAAA
GATACCCCAAGAAGCTAATTATAACAAGACGAACTCCAATTCACTGTTCCTTGCATTCTAAAACCTTAAA
TACCAGAAAACAGCTTTTTCAAAGTTGTTTTCAAAGTTGGCGTATAACATAGTATCGACGGAGCCGATTT
TGAAACCGCGGTGATCACAGGCAGCAACGCTCTGTCATCGTTACAATCAACATGCTACCCTCCGCGAGAT
CATCCGTGTTTCAAACCCGGCAGCTTAGTTGCCGTTCTTCCGAATAGCATCGGTAACATGAGCAAAGTCT
GCCGCCTTACAACGGCTCTCCCGCTGACGCCGTCCCGGACTGATGGGCTGCCTGTATCGAGTGGTGATTT
TGTGCCGAGCTGCCGGTCGGGGAGCTGTTGGCTGGCTGGTGGCAGGATATATTGTGGTGTAAACAAATTG
ACGCTTAGACAACTTAATAACACATTGCGGACGTTTTTAATGTACTGAATTAACGCCGAATTAATTCGGG
GGATCTGGATTTTAGTACTGGATTTTGGTTTTAGGAATTAGAAATTTTATTGATAGAAGTATTTTACAAA
TACAAATACATACTAAGGGTTTCTTATATGCTCAACACATGAGCGAAACCCTATAGGAACCCTAATTCCC
TTATCTGGGAACTACTCACACATTATTATGGAGAAACTCGAGCTTGTCGATCGACTCTAGCTAGAGGATC
GATCCGAACCCCAGAGTCCCGCTCAGAAGAACTCGTCAAGAAGGCGATAGAAGGCGATGCGCTGCGAATC
GGGAGCGGCGATACCGTAAAGCACGAGGAAGCGGTCAGCCCATTCGCCGCCAAGCTCTTCAGCAATATCA
CGGGTAGCCAACGCTATGTCCTGATAGCGGTCCGCCACACCCAGCCGGCCACAGTCGATGAATCCAGAAA
AGCGGCCATTTTCCACCATGATATTCGGCAAGCAGGCATCGCCATGTGTCACGACGAGATCCTCGCCGTC
GGGCATGCGCGCCTTGAGCCTGGCGAACAGTTCGGCTGGCGCGAGCCCCTGATGCTCTTCGTCCAGATCA
TCCTGATCGACAAGACCGGCTTCCATCCGAGTACGTGCTCGCTCGATGCGATGTTTCGCTTGGTGGTCGA
ATGGGCAGGTAGCCGGATCAAGCGTATGCAGCCGCCGCATTGCATCAGCCATGATGGATACTTTCTCGGC
AGGAGCAAGGTGAGATGACAGGAGATCCTGCCCCGGCACTTCGCCCAATAGCAGCCAGTCCCTTCCCGCT
TCAGTGACAACGTCGAGCACAGCTGCGCAAGGAACGCCCGTCGTGGCCAGCCACGATAGCCGCGCTGCCT
CGTCCTGGAGTTCATTCAGGGCACCGGACAGGTCGGTCTTGACAAAAAGAACCGGGCGCCCCTGCGCTGA
CAGCCGAAACACGGCGGCATCAGAGCAGCCGATTGTCTGTTGTGCCCAGTCATAGCCGAATAGCCTCTCC
ACCCAAGCGGCCGGAGAACCTGCGTGCAATCCATCTTGTTCAATCCCCATGGTCGATCGACAGATCTGCG
AAAGCTCGAGAGAGATAGATTTGTAGAGAGAGACTGGTGATTTCAGCGTGTCCTCTCCAAATGAAATGAA
CTTCCTTATATAGAGGAAGGGTCTTGCGAAGGATAGTGGGATTGTGCGTCATCCCTTACGTCAGTGGAGA
TATCACATCAATCCACTTGCTTTGAAGACGTGGTTGGAACGTCTTCTTTTTCCACGATGCTCCTCGTGGG
TGGGGGTCCATCTTTGGGACCACTGTCGGCAGAGGCATCTTGAACGATAGCCTTTCCTTTATCGCAATGA
TGGCATTTGTAGGTGCCACCTTCCTTTTCTACTGTCCTTTTGATGAAGTGACAGATAGCTGGGCAATGGA
ATCCGAGGAGGTTTCCCGATATTACCCTTTGTTGAAAAGTCTCAATAGCCCTTTGGTCTTCTGAGACTGT
ATCTTTGATATTCTTGGAGTAGACGAGAGTGTCGTGCTCCACCATGTTCACATCAATCCACTTGCTTTGA
AGACGTGGTTGGAACGTCTTCTTTTTCCACGATGCTCCTCGTGGGTGGGGGTCCATCTTTGGGACCACTG
TCGGCAGAGGCATCTTGAACGATAGCCTTTCCTTTATCGCAATGATGGCATTTGTAGGTGCCACCTTCCT
TTTCTACTGTCCTTTTGATGAAGTGACAGATAGCTGGGCAATGGAATCCGAGGAGGTTTCCCGATATTAC
CCTTTGTTGAAAAGTCTCAATAGCCCTTTGGTCTTCTGAGACTGTATCTTTGATATTCTTGGAGTAGACG
AGAGTGTCGTGCTCCACCATGTTGGCAAGCTGCTCTAGCCAATACGCAAACCGCCTCTCCCCGCGCGTTG
GCCGATTCATTAATGCAGCTGGCACGACAGGTTTCCCGACTGGAAAGCGGGCAGTGAGCGCAACGCAATT
AATGTGAGTTAGCTCACTCATTAGGCACCCCAGGCTTTACACTTTATGCTTCCGGCTCGTATGTTGTGTG
GAATTGTGAGCGGATAACAATTTCACACAGGAAACAGCTATGACATGATTACGAATTCGAGCTCGGTACC
CGGGGATCGGCGCGCCAGATTTGCCTTTTCAATTTCAGAAAGAATGCTAACCCACAGATGGTTAGAGAGG
CTTACGCAGCAGGTATCATCAAGACGATCTACCCGAGCAATAATCTCCAGGAAATCAAATACCTTCCCAA
GAAGGTTAAAGATGCAGTCAAAAGATTCAGGACTAACTGCATCAAGAACACAGAGAAAGATATATTTCTC
AAGATCAGAAGTACTATTCCAGTATGGACGATTCAAGGCTTGCTTCACAAACCAAGGCAAGTAATAGAGA
TTGGAGTCTCTAAAAAGGTAGTTCCCACTGAATCAAAGGCCATGGAGTCAAAGATTCAAATAGAGGACCT
AACAGAACTCGCCGTAAAGACTGGCGAACAGTTCATACAGAGTCTCTTACGACTCAATGACAAGAAGAAA
ATCTTCGTCAACATGGTGGAGCACGACACACTTGTCTACTCCAAAAATATCAAAGATACAGTCTCAGAAG
ACCAAAGGGCAATTGAGACTTTTCAACAAAGGGTAATATCCGGAAACCTCCTCGGATTCCATTGCCCAGC
TATCTGTCACTTTATTGTGAAGATAGTGGAAAAGGAAGGTGGCTCCTACAAATGCCATCATTGCGATAAA
GGAAAGGCCATCGTTGAAGATGCCTCTGCCGACAGTGGTCCCAAAGATGGACCCCCACCCACGAGGAGCA
TCGTGGAAAAAGAAGACGTTCCAACCACGTCTTCAAAGCAAGTGGATTGATGTGATATCTCCACTGACGT
AAGGGATGACGCACAATCCCACTATCCTTCGCAAGACCCTTCCTCTATATAAGGAAGTTCATTTCATTTG
GAGAGAACACGGGGGACTCCTGCAGGTAGATCGCTCGTCGACATGGATAAGAAGTACTCTATCGGACTCG
CTATCGGAACTAACTCTGTGGGATGGGCTGTGATCACCGATGAGTACAAGGTGCCATCTAAGAAGTTCAA
GGTTCTCGGAAACACCGATAGGCACTCTATCAAGAAAAACCTTATCGGTGCTCTCCTCTTCGATTCTGGT
GAAACTGCTGAGGCTACCAGACTCAAGAGAACCGCTAGAAGAAGGTACACCAGAAGAAAGAACAGGATCT
GCTACCTCCAAGAGATCTTCTCTAACGAGATGGCTAAAGTGGATGATTCATTCTTCCACAGGCTCGAAGA
GTCATTCCTCGTGGAAGAAGATAAGAAGCACGAGAGGCACCCTATCTTCGGAAACATCGTTGATGAGGTG
GCATACCACGAGAAGTACCCTACTATCTACCACCTCAGAAAGAAGCTCGTTGATTCTACTGATAAGGCTG
ATCTCAGGCTCATCTACCTCGCTCTCGCTCACATGATCAAGTTCAGAGGACACTTCCTCATCGAGGGTGA
TCTCAACCCTGATAACTCTGATGTGGATAAGTTGTTCATCCAGCTCGTGCAGACCTACAACCAGCTTTTC
GAAGAGAACCCTATCAACGCTTCAGGTGTGGATGCTAAGGCTATCCTCTCTGCTAGGCTCTCTAAGTCAA
GAAGGCTTGAGAACCTCATTGCTCAGCTCCCTGGTGAGAAGAAGAACGGACTTTTCGGAAACTTGATCGC
TCTCTCTCTCGGACTCACCCCTAACTTCAAGTCTAACTTCGATCTCGCTGAGGATGCAAAGCTCCAGCTC
TCAAAGGATACCTACGATGATGATCTCGATAACCTCCTCGCTCAGATCGGAGATCAGTACGCTGATTTGT
TCCTCGCTGCTAAGAACCTCTCTGATGCTATCCTCCTCAGTGATATCCTCAGAGTGAACACCGAGATCAC
CAAGGCTCCACTCTCAGCTTCTATGATCAAGAGATACGATGAGCACCACCAGGATCTCACACTTCTCAAG
GCTCTTGTTAGACAGCAGCTCCCAGAGAAGTACAAAGAGATTTTCTTCGATCAGTCTAAGAACGGATACG
CTGGTTACATCGATGGTGGTGCATCTCAAGAAGAGTTCTACAAGTTCATCAAGCCTATCCTCGAGAAGAT
GGATGGAACCGAGGAACTCCTCGTGAAGCTCAATAGAGAGGATCTTCTCAGAAAGCAGAGGACCTTCGAT
AACGGATCTATCCCTCATCAGATCCACCTCGGAGAGTTGCACGCTATCCTTAGAAGGCAAGAGGATTTCT
ACCCATTCCTCAAGGATAACAGGGAAAAGATTGAGAAGATTCTCACCTTCAGAATCCCTTACTACGTGGG
ACCTCTCGCTAGAGGAAACTCAAGATTCGCTTGGATGACCAGAAAGTCTGAGGAAACCATCACCCCTTGG
AACTTCGAAGAGGTGGTGGATAAGGGTGCTAGTGCTCAGTCTTTCATCGAGAGGATGACCAACTTCGATA
AGAACCTTCCAAACGAGAAGGTGCTCCCTAAGCACTCTTTGCTCTACGAGTACTTCACCGTGTACAACGA
GTTGACCAAGGTTAAGTACGTGACCGAGGGAATGAGGAAGCCTGCTTTTTTGTCAGGTGAGCAAAAGAAG
GCTATCGTTGATCTCTTGTTCAAGACCAACAGAAAGGTGACCGTGAAGCAGCTCAAAGAGGATTACTTCA
AGAAAATCGAGTGCTTCGATTCAGTTGAGATTTCTGGTGTTGAGGATAGGTTCAACGCATCTCTCGGAAC
CTACCACGATCTCCTCAAGATCATTAAGGATAAGGATTTCTTGGATAACGAGGAAAACGAGGATATCTTG
GAGGATATCGTTCTTACCCTCACCCTCTTTGAAGATAGAGAGATGATTGAAGAAAGGCTCAAGACCTACG
CTCATCTCTTCGATGATAAGGTGATGAAGCAGTTGAAGAGAAGAAGATACACTGGTTGGGGAAGGCTCTC
AAGAAAGCTCATTAACGGAATCAGGGATAAGCAGTCTGGAAAGACAATCCTTGATTTCCTCAAGTCTGAT
GGATTCGCTAACAGAAACTTCATGCAGCTCATCCACGATGATTCTCTCACCTTTAAAGAGGATATCCAGA
AGGCTCAGGTTTCAGGACAGGGTGATAGTCTCCATGAGCATATCGCTAACCTCGCTGGATCTCCTGCAAT
CAAGAAGGGAATCCTCCAGACTGTGAAGGTTGTGGATGAGTTGGTGAAGGTGATGGGAAGGCATAAGCCT
GAGAACATCGTGATCGAAATGGCTAGAGAGAACCAGACCACTCAGAAGGGACAGAAGAACTCTAGGGAAA
GGATGAAGAGGATCGAGGAAGGTATCAAAGAGCTTGGATCTCAGATCCTCAAAGAGCACCCTGTTGAGAA
CACTCAGCTCCAGAATGAGAAGCTCTACCTCTACTACCTCCAGAACGGAAGGGATATGTATGTGGATCAA
GAGTTGGATATCAACAGGCTCTCTGATTACGATGTTGATCATATCGTGCCACAGTCATTCTTGAAGGATG
ATTCTATCGATAACAAGGTGCTCACCAGGTCTGATAAGAACAGGGGTAAGAGTGATAACGTGCCAAGTGA
AGAGGTTGTGAAGAAAATGAAGAACTATTGGAGGCAGCTCCTCAACGCTAAGCTCATCACTCAGAGAAAG
TTCGATAACTTGACTAAGGCTGAGAGGGGAGGACTCTCTGAATTGGATAAGGCAGGATTCATCAAGAGGC
AGCTTGTGGAAACCAGGCAGATCACTAAGCACGTTGCACAGATCCTCGATTCTAGGATGAACACCAAGTA
CGATGAGAACGATAAGTTGATCAGGGAAGTGAAGGTTATCACCCTCAAGTCAAAGCTCGTGTCTGATTTC
AGAAAGGATTTCCAATTCTACAAGGTGAGGGAAATCAACAACTACCACCACGCTCACGATGCTTACCTTA
ACGCTGTTGTTGGAACCGCTCTCATCAAGAAGTATCCTAAGCTCGAGTCAGAGTTCGTGTACGGTGATTA
CAAGGTGTACGATGTGAGGAAGATGATCGCTAAGTCTGAGCAAGAGATCGGAAAGGCTACCGCTAAGTAT
TTCTTCTACTCTAACATCATGAATTTCTTCAAGACCGAGATTACCCTCGCTAACGGTGAGATCAGAAAGA
GGCCACTCATCGAGACAAACGGTGAAACAGGTGAGATCGTGTGGGATAAGGGAAGGGATTTCGCTACCGT
TAGAAAGGTGCTCTCTATGCCACAGGTGAACATCGTTAAGAAAACCGAGGTGCAGACCGGTGGATTCTCT
AAAGAGTCTATCCTCCCTAAGAGGAACTCTGATAAGCTCATTGCTAGGAAGAAGGATTGGGACCCTAAGA
AATACGGTGGTTTCGATTCTCCTACCGTGGCTTACTCTGTTCTCGTTGTGGCTAAGGTTGAGAAGGGAAA
GAGTAAGAAGCTCAAGTCTGTTAAGGAACTTCTCGGAATCACTATCATGGAAAGGTCATCTTTCGAGAAG
AACCCAATCGATTTCCTCGAGGCTAAGGGATACAAAGAGGTTAAGAAGGATCTCATCATCAAGCTCCCAA
AGTACTCACTCTTCGAACTCGAGAACGGTAGAAAGAGGATGCTCGCTTCTGCTGGTGAGCTTCAAAAGGG
AAACGAGCTTGCTCTCCCATCTAAGTACGTTAACTTTCTTTACCTCGCTTCTCACTACGAGAAGTTGAAG
GGATCTCCAGAAGATAACGAGCAGAAGCAACTTTTCGTTGAGCAGCACAAGCACTACTTGGATGAGATCA
TCGAGCAGATCTCTGAGTTCTCTAAAAGGGTGATCCTCGCTGATGCAAACCTCGATAAGGTGTTGTCTGC
TTACAACAAGCACAGAGATAAGCCTATCAGGGAACAGGCAGAGAACATCATCCATCTCTTCACCCTTACC
AACCTCGGTGCTCCTGCTGCTTTCAAGTACTTCGATACAACCATCGATAGGAAGAGATACACCTCTACCA
AAGAAGTGCTCGATGCTACCCTCATCCATCAGTCTATCACTGGACTCTACGAGACTAGGATCGATCTCTC
ACAGCTCGGTGGTGATTCAAGGGCTGATCCTAAGAAGAAGAGGAAGGTTTGACTCGAGATATGAAGATGA
AGATGAAATATTTGGTGTGTCAAATAAAAAGCTTGTGTGCTTAAGTTTGTGTTTTTTTCTTGGCTTGTTG
TGTTATGAATTTGTGGCTTTTTCTAATATTAAATGAATGTAAGATCACATTATAATGAATAAACAAATGT
TTCTATAATCCATTGTGAATGTTTTGTTGGATCTCTTCTGCAGCATATAACTACTGTATGTGCTATGGTA
TGGACTATGGAATATGATTAAAGATAAGGAGCTCCGGTGACGGACTGGCACTGGCCGTCGTTTTACAACG
TCGTGACTGGGAAAACCCTGGCGTTACCCAACTTAATCGCCTTGCAGCACATCCCCCTTTCGCCAGCTGG
CGTAATAGCGAAGAGGCCCGCACCGATCGCCCTTCCCAACAGTTGCGCAGCCTGAATGGCGAATGCTAGA
GCAGCTTGAGCTTGGATCAGATTGTCGTTTCCCGCCTTCAGTTTAAACTATCAGTGTTTGACAGGATATA
TTGGCGGGTAAACCTAAGAGAAAAGAGCGTTTATTAGAATAATCGGATATTTAAAAGGGCGTGAAAAGGT
TTATCCGTTCGTCCATTTGTATGTGCATGCCAACCACAGGGTTCCCCTCGGGATCAAAGTACTTTGATCC
AACCCCTCCGCTGCTATAGTGCAGTCGGCTTCTGACGTTCAGTGCAGCCGTCTTCTGAAAACGACATGTC
GCACAAGTCCTAAGTTACGCGACAGGCTGCCGCCCTGCCCTTTTCCTGGCGTTTTCTTGTCGCGTGTTTT
AGTCGCATAAAGTAGAATACTTGCGACTAGAACCGGAGACATTACGCCATGAACAAGAGCGCCGCCGCTG
GCCTGCTGGGCTATGCCCGCGTCAGCACCGACGACCAGGACTTGACCAACCAACGGGCCGAACTGCACGC
GGCCGGCTGCACCAAGCTGTTTTCCGAGAAGATCACCGGCACCAGGCGCGACCGCCCGGAGCTGGCCAGG
ATGCTTGACCACCTACGCCCTGGCGACGTTGTGACAGTGACCAGGCTAGACCGCCTGGCCCGCAGCACCC
GCGACCTACTGGACATTGCCGAGCGCATCCAGGAGGCCGGCGCGGGCCTGCGTAGCCTGGCAGAGCCGTG
GGCCGACACCACCACGCCGGCCGGCCGCATGGTGTTGACCGTGTTCGCCGGCATTGCCGAGTTCGAGCGT
TCCCTAATCATCGACCGCACCCGGAGCGGGCGCGAGGCCGCCAAGGCCCGAGGCGTGAAGTTTGGCCCCC
GCCCTACCCTCACCCCGGCACAGATCGCGCACGCCCGCGAGCTGATCGACCAGGAAGGCCGCACCGTGAA
AGAGGCGGCTGCACTGCTTGGCGTGCATCGCTCGACCCTGTACCGCGCACTTGAGCGCAGCGAGGAAGTG
ACGCCCACCGAGGCCAGGCGGCGCGGTGCCTTCCGTGAGGACGCATTGACCGAGGCCGACGCCCTGGCGG
CCGCCGAGAATGAACGCCAAGAGGAACAAGCATGAAACCGCACCAGGACGGCCAGGACGAACCGTTTTTC
ATTACCGAAGAGATCGAGGCGGAGATGATCGCGGCCGGGTACGTGTTCGAGCCGCCCGCGCACGTCTCAA
CCGTGCGGCTGCATGAAATCCTGGCCGGTTTGTCTGATGCCAAGCTGGCGGCCTGGCCGGCCAGCTTGGC
CGCTGAAGAAACCGAGCGCCGCCGTCTAAAAAGGTGATGTGTATTTGAGTAAAACAGCTTGCGTCATGCG
GTCGCTGCGTATATGATGCGATGAGTAAATAAACAAATACGCAAGGGGAACGCATGAAGGTTATCGCTGT
ACTTAACCAGAAAGGCGGGTCAGGCAAGACGACCATCGCAACCCATCTAGCCCGCGCCCTGCAACTCGCC
GGGGCCGATGTTCTGTTAGTCGATTCCGATCCCCAGGGCAGTGCCCGCGATTGGGCGGCCGTGCGGGAAG
ATCAACCGCTAACCGTTGTCGGCATCGACCGCCCGACGATTGACCGCGACGTGAAGGCCATCGGCCGGCG
CGACTTCGTAGTGATCGACGGAGCGCCCCAGGCGGCGGACTTGGCTGTGTCCGCGATCAAGGCAGCCGAC
TTCGTGCTGATTCCGGTGCAGCCAAGCCCTTACGACATATGGGCCACCGCCGACCTGGTGGAGCTGGTTA
AGCAGCGCATTGAGGTCACGGATGGAAGGCTACAAGCGGCCTTTGTCGTGTCGCGGGCGATCAAAGGCAC
GCGCATCGGCGGTGAGGTTGCCGAGGCGCTGGCCGGGTACGAGCTGCCCATTCTTGAGTCCCGTATCACG
CAGCGCGTGAGCTACCCAGGCACTGCCGCCGCCGGCACAACCGTTCTTGAATCAGAACCCGAGGGCGACG
CTGCCCGCGAGGTCCAGGCGCTGGCCGCTGAAATTAAATCAAAACTCATTTGAGTTAATGAGGTAAAGAG
AAAATGAGCAAAAGCACAAACACGCTAAGTGCCGGCCGTCCGAGCGCACGCAGCAGCAAGGCTGCAACGT
TGGCCAGCCTGGCAGACACGCCAGCCATGAAGCGGGTCAACTTTCAGTTGCCGGCGGAGGATCACACCAA
GCTGAAGATGTACGCGGTACGCCAAGGCAAGACCATTACCGAGCTGCTATCTGAATACATCGCGCAGCTA
CCAGAGTAAATGAGCAAATGAATAAATGAGTAGATGAATTTTAGCGGCTAAAGGAGGCGGCATGGAAAAT
CAAGAACAACCAGGCACCGACGCCGTGGAATGCCCCATGTGTGGAGGAACGGGCGGTTGGCCAGGCGTAA
GCGGCTGGGTTGCCTGCCGGCCCTGCAATGGCACTGGAACCCCCAAGCCCGAGGAATCGGCGTGAGCGGT
CGCAAACCATCCGGCCCGGTACAAATCGGCGCGGCGCTGGGTGATGACCTGGTGGAGAAGTTGAAGGCCG
CGCAGGCCGCCCAGCGGCAACGCATCGAGGCAGAAGCACGCCCCGGTGAATCGTGGCAAGCGGCCGCTGA
TCGAATCCGCAAAGAATCCCGGCAACCGCCGGCAGCCGGTGCGCCGTCGATTAGGAAGCCGCCCAAGGGC
GACGAGCAACCAGATTTTTTCGTTCCGATGCTCTATGACGTGGGCACCCGCGATAGTCGCAGCATCATGG
ACGTGGCCGTTTTCCGTCTGTCGAAGCGTGACCGACGAGCTGGCGAGGTGATCCGCTACGAGCTTCCAGA
CGGGCACGTAGAGGTTTCCGCAGGGCCGGCCGGCATGGCCAGTGTGTGGGATTACGACCTGGTACTGATG
GCGGTTTCCCATCTAACCGAATCCATGAACCGATACCGGGAAGGGAAGGGAGACAAGCCCGGCCGCGTGT
TCCGTCCACACGTTGCGGACGTACTCAAGTTCTGCCGGCGAGCCGATGGCGGAAAGCAGAAAGACGACCT
GGTAGAAACCTGCATTCGGTTAAACACCACGCACGTTGCCATGCAGCGTACGAAGAAGGCCAAGAACGGC
CGCCTGGTGACGGTATCCGAGGGTGAAGCCTTGATTAGCCGCTACAAGATCGTAAAGAGCGAAACCGGGC
GGCCGGAGTACATCGAGATCGAGCTAGCTGATTGGATGTACCGCGAGATCACAGAAGGCAAGAACCCGGA
CGTGCTGACGGTTCACCCCGATTACTTTTTGATCGATCCCGGCATCGGCCGTTTTCTCTACCGCCTGGCA
CGCCGCGCCGCAGGCAAGGCAGAAGCCAGATGGTTGTTCAAGACGATCTACGAACGCAGTGGCAGCGCCG
GAGAGTTCAAGAAGTTCTGTTTCACCGTGCGCAAGCTGATCGGGTCAAATGACCTGCCGGAGTACGATTT
GAAGGAGGAGGCGGGGCAGGCTGGCCCGATCCTAGTCATGCGCTACCGCAACCTGATCGAGGGCGAAGCA
TCCGCCGGTTCCTAATGTACGGAGCAGATGCTAGGGCAAATTGCCCTAGCAGGGGAAAAAGGTCGAAAAG
GTCTCTTTCCTGTGGATAGCACGTACATTGGGAACCCAAAGCCGTACATTGGGAACCGGAACCCGTACAT
TGGGAACCCAAAGCCGTACATTGGGAACCGGTCACACATGTAAGTGACTGATATAAAAGAGAAAAAAGGC
GATTTTTCCGCCTAAAACTCTTTAAAACTTATTAAAACTCTTAAAACCCGCCTGGCCTGTGCATAACTGT
CTGGCCAGCGCACAGCCGAAGAGCTGCAAAAAGCGCCTACCCTTCGGTCGCTGCGCTCCCTACGCCCCGC
CGCTTCGCGTCGGCCTATCGCGGCCGCTGGCCGCTCAAAAATGGCTGGCCTACGGCCAGGCAATCTACCA
GGGCGCGGACAAGCCGCGCCGTCGCCACTCGACCGCCGGCGCCCACATCAAGGCACCCTGCCTCGCGCGT
TTCGGTGATGACGGTGAAAACCTCTGACACATGCAGCTCCCGGAGACGGTCACAGCTTGTCTGTAAGCGG
ATGCCGGGAGCAGACAAGCCCGTCAGGGCGCGTCAGCGGGTGTTGGCGGGTGTCGGGGCGCAGCCATGAC
CCAGTCACGTAGCGATAGCGGAGTGTATACTGGCTTAACTATGCGGCATCAGAGCAGATTGTACTGAGAG
TGCACCATATGCGGTGTGAAATACCGCACAGATGCGTAAGGAGAAAATACCGCATCAGGCGCTCTTCCGC
TTCCTCGCTCACTGACTCGCTGCGCTCGGTCGTTCGGCTGCGGCGAGCGGTATCAGCTCACTCAAAGGCG
GTAATACGGTTATCCACAGAATCAGGGGATAACGCAGGAAAGAACATGTGAGCAAAAGGCCAGCAAAAGG
CCAGGAACCGTAAAAAGGCCGCGTTGCTGGCGTTTTTCCATAGGCTCCGCCCCCCTGACGAGCATCACAA
AAATCGACGCTCAAGTCAGAGGTGGCGAAACCCGACAGGACTATAAAGATACCAGGCGTTTCCCCCTGGA
AGCTCCCTCGTGCGCTCTCCTGTTCCGACCCTGCCGCTTACCGGATACCTGTCCGCCTTTCTCCCTTCGG
GAAGCGTGGCGCTTTCTCATAGCTCACGCTGTAGGTATCTCAGTTCGGTGTAGGTCGTTCGCTCCAAGCT
GGGCTGTGTGCACGAACCCCCCGTTCAGCCCGACCGCTGCGCCTTATCCGGTAACTATCGTCTTGAGTCC
AACCCGGTAAGACACGACTTATCGCCACTGGCAGCAGCCACTGGTAACAGGATTAGCAGAGCGAGGTAT
